Addgene plasmid #108531: pAJM.683
Purpose: BetIAM + PBetI-YFP Reporter. Cho sensor for use in non-Marionette strain.
Depositing lab: Christopher Voigt. Depositing organization: Massachusetts Institute of Technology. Publication: Escherichia coli "Marionette" strains with 12 highly optimized small-molecule sensors. Meyer AJ, Segall-Shapiro TH, Glassey E, Zhang J, Voigt CA. Nat Chem Biol. 2018 Nov 26. pii: 10.1038/s41589-018-0168-3. doi: 10.1038/s41589-018-0168-3. PubMed 30478458.
Backbone
  Vector backbone: p15A-Kan
  Vector type: Bacterial Expression
Growth in bacteria
  Bacterial resistance: Kanamycin, 50 μg/mL
  Growth temperature: 37°C
  Growth strain: NEB Stable
  Copy number: Low Copy
Gene/Insert
  Gene/Insert name: BetIAM + PBetI-YFP
  Species: Synthetic
  Mutation: BetI: S115I
  Cloning method: Gibson Cloning
Terms and licenses: Academic/Nonprofit Terms; Industry Terms: Not Available to Industry
Depositor comments: Please visit https://www.biorxiv.org/content/early/2018/04/10/285866 for bioRxiv preprint.
How to cite: pAJM.683 was a gift from Christopher Voigt (Addgene plasmid # 108531 ; http://n2t.net/addgene:108531 ; RRID:Addgene_108531)
