[The description below was written by a language model from this plasmid's Addgene catalogue record and the feature table of its GenBank file.]
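Description:
pAJM.683 is a 3.8 kb synthetic bacterial expression plasmid that acts as a self-contained choline ("Cho") sensor for E. coli. It was built by Gibson assembly on a p15A-Kan backbone. It replicates from the p15A origin, listed as low copy in the catalogue and medium copy in the feature annotation, which is compatible with ColE1-type plasmids in the same cell. Selection is by kanamycin through the aph(3')-Ia aminoglycoside phosphotransferase gene.

The payload pairs a regulator with a reporter. The regulator, BetI-AM, is a variant of the BetI repressor carrying an S115I substitution. The reporter is a YFP gene placed under the cognate PBetI promoter. In this design, BetI is expected to hold PBetI off until the inducer relieves repression, so fluorescence reports the inducer concentration. The feature table annotates an enhanced YFP coding sequence, noted as mammalian codon-optimized. It is preceded by a hammerhead ribozyme from the tobacco ringspot virus satellite RNA, which in such circuits typically serves as an insulator: it cleaves off the 5' leader so that reporter translation is less dependent on the upstream promoter context. The table does not annotate the BetI coding sequence, its promoter, the PBetI promoter or any terminators. These presumably lie in the unannotated stretches of the plasmid, such as the region between the YFP gene and the origin.

The plasmid supplies the repressor itself, so it is intended for use in strains that lack the genomically integrated "Marionette" sensor array. There it can be used to characterise the optimised choline sensor or as an inducible system.
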