LOCUS       Exported 3816 bp ds-DNA circular SYN 12-MAY-2021
DEFINITION  BetIAM + PBetI-YFP Reporter. Cho sensor for use in non-Marionette
            strain..
ACCESSION   .
VERSION     .
KEYWORDS    pAJM.683
SOURCE      synthetic DNA construct
  ORGANISM  synthetic DNA construct
REFERENCE   1 (bases 1 to 3816)
  AUTHORS   Meyer AJ, Segall-Shapiro TH, Glassey E, Zhang J, Voigt CA
  TITLE     Escherichia coli ""Marionette"" strains with 12 highly optimized
            small-molecule sensors.
  JOURNAL   Nat Chem Biol. 2018 Nov 26. pii: 10.1038/s41589-018-0168-3. doi:
            10.1038/s41589-018-0168-3.
  PUBMED    30478458
REFERENCE   2 (bases 1 to 3816)
  AUTHORS   .
  TITLE     Direct Submission
  JOURNAL   Exported May 12, 2021 from SnapGene Server 1.1.58
            http://www.snapgene.com
FEATURES             Location/Qualifiers
     source          1..3816
                     /organism="synthetic DNA construct"
                     /mol_type="other DNA"
     misc_RNA        1..50
                     /label=sTRSV HHRz
                     /note="hammerhead ribozyme from the tobacco ringspot virus
                     satellite RNA (Khvorova et al., 2003)"
     CDS             100..819
                     /codon_start=1
                     /product="enhanced YFP"
                     /label=EYFP
                     /note="mammalian codon-optimized"
                     /translation="MVSKGEELFTGVVPILVELDGDVNGHKFSVSGEGEGDATYGKLTL
                     KFICTTGKLPVPWPTLVTTFGYGLQCFARYPDHMKLHDFFKSAMPEGYVQERTIFFKDD
                     GNYKTRAEVKFEGDTLVNRIELKGIDFKEDGNILGHKLEYNYNSHNVYIMADKQKNGIK
                     VNFKIRHNIEDGSVQLADHYQQNTPIGDGPVLLPDNHYLSYQSALSKDPNEKRDHMVLL
                     EFVTAAGITLGMDELYK"
     primer_bind     complement(145..166)
                     /label=EGFP-N
                     /note="EGFP, reverse primer"
     primer_bind     complement(406..425)
                     /label=EXFP-R
                     /note="For distinguishing EGFP variants, reverse primer"
     primer_bind     753..774
                     /label=EGFP-C
                     /note="EGFP, forward primer"
     primer_bind     complement(1746..1765)
                     /label=pBRrevBam
                     /note="pBR322 vectors, tet region, downstream of BamHI,
                     reverse primer"
     rep_origin      complement(2130..2675)
                     /direction=LEFT
                     /label=p15A ori
                     /note="Plasmids containing the medium-copy-number p15A
                     origin of replication can be propagated in E. coli cells
                     that contain a second plasmid with the ColE1 origin. "
     primer_bind     complement(2210..2229)
                     /label=pBR322ori-F
                     /note="pBR322 origin, forward primer"
     CDS             complement(2764..3579)
                     /codon_start=1
                     /gene="aph(3')-Ia"
                     /product="aminoglycoside phosphotransferase"
                     /label=KanR
                     /note="confers resistance to kanamycin in bacteria or G418
                     (Geneticin(R)) in eukaryotes"
                     /translation="MSHIQRETSCSRPRLNSNMDADLYGYKWARDNVGQSGATIYRLYG
                     KPDAPELFLKHGKGSVANDVTDEMVRLNWLTEFMPLPTIKHFIRTPDDAWLLTTAIPGK
                     TAFQVLEEYPDSGENIVDALAVFLRRLHSIPVCNCPFNSDRVFRLAQAQSRMNNGLVDA
                     SDFDDERNGWPVEQVWKEMHKLLPFSPDSVVTHGDFSLDNLIFDEGKLIGCIDVGRVGI
                     ADRYQDLAILWNCLGEFSPSLQKRLFQKYGIDNPDMNKLQFHLMLDEFF"
     primer_bind     3487..3506
                     /label=Kan-R
                     /note="Kanamycin resistance gene, reverse primer"
     primer_bind     3571..3590
                     /label=pENTR-R
                     /note="pENTR vectors, reverse primer"
ORIGIN
        1 ctgtcaccgg atgtgctttc cggtctgatg agtccgtgag gacgaaacag cctctacaaa
       61 taattttgtt taatactaga gaaagagggg aaatactaga tggtgagcaa gggcgaggag
      121 ctgttcaccg gggtggtgcc catcctggtc gagctggacg gcgacgtaaa cggccacaag
      181 ttcagcgtgt ccggcgaggg cgagggcgat gccacctacg gcaagctgac cctgaagttc
      241 atctgcacca caggcaagct gcccgtgccc tggcccaccc tcgtgaccac cttcggctac
      301 ggcctgcaat gcttcgcccg ctaccccgac cacatgaagc tgcacgactt cttcaagtcc
      361 gccatgcccg aaggctacgt ccaggagcgc accatcttct tcaaggacga cggcaactac
      421 aagacccgcg ccgaggtgaa gttcgagggc gacaccctgg tgaaccgcat cgagctgaag
      481 ggcatcgact tcaaggagga cggcaacatc ctggggcaca agctggagta caactacaac
      541 agccacaacg tctatatcat ggccgacaag cagaagaacg gcatcaaggt gaacttcaag
      601 atccgccaca acatcgagga cggcagcgtg cagctcgccg accactacca gcagaacacc
      661 ccaatcggcg acggccccgt gctgctgccc gacaaccact accttagcta ccagtccgcc
      721 ctgagcaaag accccaacga gaagcgcgat cacatggtcc tgctggagtt cgtgaccgcc
      781 gccgggatca ctctcggcat ggacgagctg tacaagtaac tcggtaccaa attccagaaa
      841 agaggcctcc cgaaaggggg gccttttttc gttttggtcc aatggcggcg cgccatcgaa
      901 tggtgcaaaa cctttcgcgg tatggcatga tagcgcccgg aagagagtca attcacgggg
      961 gtgaatatgc cgaaactggg tatgcagagc attcgtcgtc gtcagctgat tgatgcaacc
     1021 ctggaagcaa ttaatgaagt tggtatgcat gatgcaacca ttgcacagat tgcacgtcgt
     1081 gccggtgtta gcaccggtat tattagccat tatttccgcg ataaaaacgg tctactggaa
     1141 gcaaccatgc gtgatattac cagccagctg cgtgatgcag ttctgaatcg tctgcatgca
     1201 ctgccgcagg gtagcgcaga acagcgtctg caggcaattg ttggtggtaa ttttgatgaa
     1261 acccaggtta gcagcgcagc aatgaaagca tggctggcat tttgggcaat cagcatgcat
     1321 cagccgatgc tgtatcgtct gcagcaggtt agcagtcgtc gtctgctgag caatctggtt
     1381 agcgaatttc gtcgtgaact gcctcgtgaa caggcacaag aggcaggtta tggtctggca
     1441 gcactgattg atggtctgtg gctgcgtgca gcactgagcg gtaaaccgct ggataaaacc
     1501 cgtgcaaata gcctgacccg tcattttatc acccagcatc tgccgaccga ttgataagga
     1561 tcctaattgg taacgaatca gacaattgac ggctcgaggg agtagcatag ggtttgcaga
     1621 atccctgctt cgtccatttg acaggcacat tatgcatcga tgataagctg tcaaacatga
     1681 gcagatcctc tacgccggac gcatcgtggc cggcatcacc ggcgccacag gtgcggttgc
     1741 tggcgcctat atcgccgaca tcaccgatgg ggaagatcgg gctcgccact tcgggctcat
     1801 gagcaaatat tttatctgag gtgcttcctc gctcactgac tcgctgcacg aggcagacct
     1861 cagcgctagc ggagtgtata ctggcttact atgttggcac tgatgagggt gtcagtgaag
     1921 tgcttcatgt ggcaggagaa aaaaggctgc accggtgcgt cagcagaata tgtgatacag
     1981 gatatattcc gcttcctcgc tcactgactc gctacgctcg gtcgttcgac tgcggcgagc
     2041 ggaaatggct tacgaacggg gcggagattt cctggaagat gccaggaaga tacttaacag
     2101 ggaagtgaga gggccgcggc aaagccgttt ttccataggc tccgcccccc tgacaagcat
     2161 cacgaaatct gacgctcaaa tcagtggtgg cgaaacccga caggactata aagataccag
     2221 gcgtttcccc ctggcggctc cctcgtgcgc tctcctgttc ctgcctttcg gtttaccggt
     2281 gtcattccgc tgttatggcc gcgtttgtct cattccacgc ctgacactca gttccgggta
     2341 ggcagttcgc tccaagctgg actgtatgca cgaacccccc gttcagtccg accgctgcgc
     2401 cttatccggt aactatcgtc ttgagtccaa cccggaaaga catgcaaaag caccactggc
     2461 agcagccact ggtaattgat ttagaggagt tagtcttgaa gtcatgcgcc ggttaaggct
     2521 aaactgaaag gacaagtttt ggtgactgcg ctcctccaag ccagttacct cggttcaaag
     2581 agttggtagc tcagagaacc ttcgaaaaac cgccctgcaa ggcggttttt tcgttttcag
     2641 agcaagagat tacgcgcaga ccaaaacgat ctcaagaaga tcatcttatt aaggggtctg
     2701 acgctcagtg gaacgaaaaa tcaatctaaa gtatatatga gtaaacttgg tctgacagtt
     2761 accttagaaa aactcatcga gcatcaaatg aaactgcaat ttattcatat caggattatc
     2821 aataccatat ttttgaaaaa gccgtttctg taatgaagga gaaaactcac cgaggcagtt
     2881 ccataggatg gcaagatcct ggtatcggtc tgcgattccg actcgtccaa catcaataca
     2941 acctattaat ttcccctcgt caaaaataag gttatcaagt gagaaatcac catgagtgac
     3001 gactgaatcc ggtgagaatg gcaaaagctt atgcatttct ttccagactt gttcaacagg
     3061 ccagccatta cgctcgtcat caaaatcact cgcatcaacc aaaccgttat tcattcgtga
     3121 ttgcgcctga gcgagacgaa atacgcgatc gctgttaaaa ggacaattac aaacaggaat
     3181 cgaatgcaac cggcgcagga acactgccag cgcatcaaca atattttcac ctgaatcagg
     3241 atattcttct aatacctgga atgctgtttt cccggggatc gcagtggtga gtaaccatgc
     3301 atcatcagga gtacggataa aatgcttgat ggtcggaaga ggcataaatt ccgtcagcca
     3361 gtttagtctg accatctcat ctgtaacatc attggcaacg ctacctttgc catgtttcag
     3421 aaacaactct ggcgcatcgg gcttcccata caatcgatag attgtcgcac ctgattgccc
     3481 gacattatcg cgagcccatt tatacccata taaatcagca tccatgttgg aatttaatcg
     3541 cggcctggag caagacgttt cccgttgaat atggctcata acaccccttg tattactgtt
     3601 tatgtaagca gacagtttta ttgttcatga tgatatattt ttatcttgtg caatgtacat
     3661 cagagatttt gagacacaac caattattga aggcctccct aacggggggc ctttttttgt
     3721 ttctggtctc ccgcttaacg atcgttggct gagcgcgggt gagagggatt cgttaccaat
     3781 agacaattga ttggacgttc aatataatgc tagcag
//
